>Addgene plasmid #199322 | pNMSB109 | addgene full sequence | sequence record 404777 | Addgene NGS Result
TTTACACTTTATGCTTCCGGCTCGTATGTTGTGTGGAATTGTGAGCGGATAACAATTTCACACAGGAAAC
AGCTATGACCATGATTACGCCAAGCTGTAAGTTTAAACATGATCTTACTAACTAACTATTCTCATTTAAA
TTTTCAGAGCTTAAAAATGGCTGAAATCACTCACAACGATGGATACGCTAACAACTTGGAAATGAAATAA
GCTTGCTAGCCCATGATTACGCCAAGCTACGGGCGGAGTACTGTCCTCCGAGCGGAGTACTGTCCTCCGA
GCGGAGTACTGTCCTCCGAGCGGAGTACTGTCCTCCGAGCGGAGTACTGTCCTCCGAGCGGAGACTCCCT
AGCCCATGATTACGCCAAGCTACGGGCGGAGTACTGTCCTCCGAGCGGAGTACTGTCCTCCGAGCGGAGT
ACTGTCCTCCGAGCGGAGTACTGTCCTCCGAGCGGAGTACTGTCCTCCGAGCGGAGACTCCCTAGCCCAT
GATTACGCCAAGCTACGGGCGGAGTACTGTCCTCCGAGCGGAGTACTGTCCTCCGAGCGGAGTACTGTCC
TCCGAGCGGAGTACTGTCCTCCGAGCGGAGTACTGTCCTCCGAGCGGAGACTCCCTAGGGGCGGCCGCAC
TGACTGGGCCGGCCAAAAATGCATAAGGTTTTGCTGGCACTGTTCTTTATCTTTCTGGCACCAGCATCCG
CACTGGCAGTCTCCGAACCGGCCTGCAGGTCGATTTTTTGCAAATTACGAGCGTTGTAGGGGGCGGAGCG
ATAGGTCCTATAGGTTTTGGTATATCATCATTCATTCATTCATTGGTACATTCATTTACCCACCTTCCTC
TTTCTGAGCTTCTCTGGAGTTCTGTGCTTCCTTTTTCCCTTATCTTTATACTGTAATTTTTAACTTTCAG
GCATTGATTGGCGCGCCTCTAGAGGATCCCCGGGATTGGCCAAAGGACCCAAAGGTATGTTTCGAATGAT
ACTAACATAACATAGAACATTTTCAGGAGGACCCTTGGCTAGCGTCGACGGTACCGGTAGATGGTTTCTA
AGGGAGAAGAACTTATCAAGGAGAACATGCGCTCTAAGCTTTACCTTGAGGGATCTGTTAACGGACATCA
ATTCAAGTGCACTCACGAGGGAGAAGGAAAGCCATATGAAGGAAAGCAAACTAACCGCATCAAGGTTGTT
GAAGGAGGACCACTTCCATTCGCTTTCGACATCCTTGCTACTCATTTCATGTACGGATCTAAGGTTTTCA
TTAAGTACCCAGCTGATCTTCCAGACTACTTCAAGCAATCTTTCCCAGAAGGATTCACTTGGGAGCGTGT
TATGGTTTTCGAGGATGGAGGAGTCCTTACCGCTACCCAAGATACCTCCCTTCAAGATGGAGAGCTTATC
TACAACGTTAAGGTTCGTGGAGTTAATTTCCCAGCTAACGGACCAGTTATGCAAAAGAAGACTCTTGGAT
GGGAGCCATCTACTGAGACCATGTACCCAGCCGATGGAGGACTTGAGGGACGCTGCGACAAGGCTCTTAA
GCTTGTTGGAGGAGGACACCTTCACGTTAACTTCAAGACTACTTACAAGTCTAAAAAGCCAGTTAAGATG
CCAGGAGTTCATTACGTCGATCGTCGCCTTGAGCGTATCAAGGAGGCTGATAACGAGACTTACGTTGAAC
AATACGAGCACGCCGTCGCTCGTTACTCTAACCTTGGAGGAGGATTCACTCTTGAGGACTTCGTCGGAGA
TTGGCGCCAAACCGCTGGATACAACCTTGATCAAGTTCTCGAGCAAGGAGGAGTTTCTTCCCTTTTCCAA
AACCTTGGAGTTTCTGTTACCCCAATCCAACGCATCGTTCTTTCTGGAGAGAACGGACTTAAGGTAAGTT
TAAACATATATATACTAACTAACCCTGATTATTTAAATTTTCAGATCGATATCCACGTTATCATCCCATA
CGAGGGACTTTCTGGAGATCAGATGGGACAAATCGAGAAGATCTTCAAGGTTGTTTACCCAGTCGACGAC
CACCACTTCAAGGTTATCCTTCACTACGGAACCCTTGTTATCGATGGAGTCACTCCAAACATGATTGATT
ACTTCGGACGCCCATACGAGGGAATCGCTGTTTTCGATGGAAAGAAGATCACCGTTACTGGAACCCTTAT
CATGCACGATCAACTTACTGAGGAACAAATCGCTGAATTCAAGGAGGCTTTCTCCCTTTTCGATAAGGAC
GGAGATGGAACTATCACTACCAAGGAGCTCGGAACCGTCATGCGTTCTCTCGGACAAAACCCAACTGAGG
CTGAGCTTCAAGACATGATCAACGAGGTTGACGCCGACGGAAACGGAACTATCTACTTCCCAGAGTTCCT
CACCATGATGGCCCGCAAGATGAAGGATACCGATTCTGAGGAGGAGATCCGCGAGGCTTTCCGTGTCTTC
GATAAGGACGGAAACGGATACATTTCCGCCGCCCAACTTCGTCACGTTATGACTAACCTTGGAGAGAAGC
TTACCGACGAGGAGGTCGACGAGATGATCCGTGAGGCTGACATCGACGGAGACGGACAAGTTAACTACGA
GGAGTTCGTTCAAATGATGACTGCTAAGGGAAAGCGCCGTTGGAAGAAGAACTTCATCGCTGTCTCCGCC
GCTAACCGCTTCAAGAAGATCTCTTCTTCCGGAGCCCTTGAACTTTGGAACGGAAACAAGGTAAGTTTAA
ACAGTTCGGTACTAACTAACCATACATATTTAAATTTTCAGATCATTGATGAGCGTCTTATCAACCCAGA
TGGATCCCTTCTTTTCCGCGTTACTATCAACGGAGTTACTGGATGGCGCCTTTGCGAGCGTATCCTTGCT
CGCCACGAGCTTATCAAGGAGAACATGCGCTCTAAGCTTTACCTTGAGGGATCTGTTAACGGACACCAGT
TCAAGTGCACCCACGAAGGAGAGGGAAAGCCATATGAGGGAAAGCAAACTAACCGCATCAAGGTTGTTGA
GGGAGGACCACTTCCATTCGCTTTCGACATCCTTGCCACTCACTTCATGTACGGATCCAAGGTTTTCATC
AAGTACCCAGCTGACCTTCCAGATTACTTCAAGCAATCTTTCCCAGAGGGATTCACCTGGGAGCGTGTTA
TGGTTTTCGAGGACGGAGGAGTCCTTACCGCCACCCAAGACACCTCCCTCCAAGACGGAGAGCTTATCTA
CAACGTTAAGGTTCGTGGAGTTAACTTCCCAGCTAACGGACCAGTTATGCAGAAGAAGACTCTTGGATGG
GAGCCATCCACTGAGACCATGTACCCAGCTGACGGAGGACTTGAGGGACGCTGCGACAAGGCCCTCAAGC
TTGTTGGAGGAGGACACCTTCACGTTAACTTCAAGACCACTTACAAGTCTAAGAAACCAGTTAAGATGCC
AGGAGTTCACTACGTCGACCGCCGCCTTGAGCGTATCAAGGAGGCCGACAACGAGACTTACGTTGAGCAA
TACGAGCACGCTGTCGCTCGTTACTCTAACCTTGGAGGAGGAATGGACGAGCTTTACAAGTAAGGTACCG
AATTCGCTAGCCGGCCATACAAGTAATCCGGATGATCGACGCCAACGTCGTTGAATTTTCAAATTTTAAA
TACTGAATATTTGTTTTTTTTCCTATTATTTATTTATTCTCTTTGTGTTTTTTTTCTTGCTTTCTAAAAA
ATTAATTCAATCCAAATCTAAACATTTTTTTTTCTCTTTCCGTCTCCCAATTCGTATTCCGCTCCTCTCA
TCTGAACACAATGTGCAAGTTTATTTATCTTCTCGCTTTCATTTCATTAGGACGTGGGGGGAATTGGTGG
AAGGGGGAAACACACAAAAGGATGATGGAAATGAAATAAGGACACACAATATGCAACAACATTCAATTCA
GAAATATGGAGGAAGGTTTAAAAGAAAACATAAAAATATATAGAGGAGGAAGGAAAACTAGTAAAAAATA
AGCAAAGAAATTAGGCGAACGATGAGAATTGTCCTCGCTTGGGCCCAAAAGGCCTTTTTTTTTTGGCGCC
GACGTCAGGTGGCACTTTTCGGGGAAATGTGCGCGGAACCCCTATTTGTTTATTTTTCTAAATACATTCA
AATATGTATCCGCTCATGAGACAATAACCCTGATAAATGCTTCAATAATATTGAAAAAGGAAGAGTATGA
GTATTCAACATTTCCGTGTCGCCCTTATTCCCTTTTTTGCGGCATTTTGCCTTCCTGTTTTTGCTCACCC
AGAAACGCTGGTGAAAGTAAAAGATGCTGAAGATCAGTTGGGTGCACGAGTGGGTTACATCGAACTGGAT
CTCAACAGCGGTAAGATCCTTGAGAGTTTTCGCCCCGAAGAACGTTTTCCAATGATGAGCACTTTTAAAG
TTCTGCTATGTGGCGCGGTATTATCCCGTATTGACGCCGGGCAAGAGCAACTCGGTCGCCGCATACACTA
TTCTCAGAATGACTTGGTTGAGTACTCACCAGTCACAGAAAAGCATCTTACGGATGGCATGACAGTAAGA
GAATTATGCAGTGCTGCCATAACCATGAGTGATAACACTGCGGCCAACTTACTTCTGACAACGATCGGAG
GACCGAAGGAGCTAACCGCTTTTTTGCACAACATGGGGGATCATGTAACTCGCCTTGATCGTTGGGAACC
GGAGCTGAATGAAGCCATACCAAACGACGAGCGTGACACCACGATGCCTGTAGCAATGGCAACAACGTTG
CGCAAACTATTAACTGGCGAACTACTTACTCTAGCTTCCCGGCAACAATTAATAGACTGGATGGAGGCGG
ATAAAGTTGCAGGACCACTTCTGCGCTCGGCCCTTCCGGCTGGCTGGTTTATTGCTGATAAATCTGGAGC
CGGTGAGCGTGGGTCTCGCGGTATCATTGCAGCACTGGGGCCAGATGGTAAGCCCTCCCGTATCGTAGTT
ATCTACACGACGGGGAGTCAGGCAACTATGGATGAACGAAATAGACAGATCGCTGAGATAGGTGCCTCAC
TGATTAAGCATTGGTAACTGTCAGACCAAGTTTACTCATATATACTTTAGATTGATTTAAAACTTCATTT
TTAATTTAAAAGGATCTAGGTGAAGATCCTTTTTGATAATCTCATGACCAAAATCCCTTAACGTGAGTTT
TCGTTCCACTGAGCGTCAGACCCCGTAGAAAAGATCAAAGGATCTTCTTGAGATCCTTTTTTTCTGCGCG
TAATCTGCTGCTTGCAAACAAAAAAACCACCGCTACCAGCGGTGGTTTGTTTGCCGGATCAAGAGCTACC
AACTCTTTTTCCGAAGGTAACTGGCTTCAGCAGAGCGCAGATACCAAATACTGTTCTTCTAGTGTAGCCG
TAGTTAGGCCACCACTTCAAGAACTCTGTAGCACCGCCTACATACCTCGCTCTGCTAATCCTGTTACCAG
TGGCTGCTGCCAGTGGCGATAAGTCGTGTCTTACCGGGTTGGACTCAAGACGATAGTTACCGGATAAGGC
GCAGCGGTCGGGCTGAACGGGGGGTTCGTGCACACAGCCCAGCTTGGAGCGAACGACCTACACCGAACTG
AGATACCTACAGCGTGAGCTATGAGAAAGCGCCACGCTTCCCGAAGGGAGAAAGGCGGACAGGTATCCGG
TAAGCGGCAGGGTCGGAACAGGAGAGCGCACGAGGGAGCTTCCAGGGGGAAACGCCTGGTATCTTTATAG
TCCTGTCGGGTTTCGCCACCTCTGACTTGAGCGTCGATTTTTGTGATGCTCGTCAGGGGGGCGGAGCCTA
TGGAAAAACGCCAGCAACGCGGCCTTTTTACGGTTCCTGGCCTTTTGCTGGCCTTTTGCTCACATGTTCT
TTCCTGCGTTATCCCCTGATTCTGTGGATAACCGTATTACCGCCTTTGAGTGAGCTGATACCGCTCGCCG
CAGCCGAACGACCGAGCGCAGCGAGTCAGTGAGCGAGGAAGCGGAAGAGCGCCCAATACGCAAACCGCCT
CTCCCCGCGCGTTGGCCGATTCATTAATGCAGCTGGCACGACAGGTTTCCCGACTGGAAAGCGGGCAGTG
AGCGCAACGCAATTAATGTGAGTTAGCTCACTCATTAGGCACCCCAGGC
Features (pLannotate 1.2.2; 16 found; start..end, strand, type, name):
      1..31      +  promoter       lac promoter: promoter for the E. coli lac operon
     39..55      +  protein_bind   lac operator: The lac repressor binds to the lac operator to inhibit transcription in E. coli. This inhibition can be relieved by adding lactose or isopropyl-β-D-thiogalactopyranoside (IPTG). lac repressor encoded by lacI
    244..338     +  protein_bind   5X UAS: five tandem copies of the "ScaI site" 17-mer CGGAGTACTGTCCTCCG, an upstream activating sequence (UAS) that efficiently binds yeast Gal4 (Webster et al., 1988; Pfeiffer et al., 2010) GAL4
    377..471     +  protein_bind   5X UAS: five tandem copies of the "ScaI site" 17-mer CGGAGTACTGTCCTCCG, an upstream activating sequence (UAS) that efficiently binds yeast Gal4 (Webster et al., 1988; Pfeiffer et al., 2010) GAL4
    510..604     +  protein_bind   5X UAS: five tandem copies of the "ScaI site" 17-mer CGGAGTACTGTCCTCCG, an upstream activating sequence (UAS) that efficiently binds yeast Gal4 (Webster et al., 1988; Pfeiffer et al., 2010) GAL4
    927..944     -  misc_feature   MCS (fragment): pUC18/19 multiple cloning site
   1041..1724    +  CDS            CyOFP1: CyOFP1 is a basic (constitutively fluorescent) long stokes shift fluorescent protein published in 2016, derived from Entacmaea quadricolor. It is reported to be a very rapidly-maturing monomer with moderate acid sensitivity.
   2172..2528    +  CDS            CALMA_ARBPU (fragment): Experimental evidence at protein level: Swiss-Prot protein existence level 1. Calmodulin mediates the control of a large number of enzymes, ion channels and other proteins by Ca(2+). Among the enzymes to be stimulated by the calmodulin-Ca(2+) complex are a number of protein kinases and phosphatases. From Arbacia punctulata (Punctuate sea urchin).
   2622..2699    +  CDS            MYLK2 (fragment): MYLK2_HUMAN - Experimental evidence at protein level: Swiss-Prot protein existence level 1. Implicated in the level of global muscle contraction and cardiac function. Phosphorylates a specific serine in the N-terminus of a myosin light chain. From Homo sapiens (Human).
   2717..2771    +  CDS            mEGFP (fragment): monomeric enhanced GFP, optimized with synthetic introns for expression in C. elegans
   2877..3560    +  CDS            CyOFP1: CyOFP1 is a basic (constitutively fluorescent) long stokes shift fluorescent protein published in 2016, derived from Entacmaea quadricolor. It is reported to be a very rapidly-maturing monomer with moderate acid sensitivity.
   4092..4196    +  promoter       AmpR promoter: bla
   4197..5057    +  CDS            AmpR: β-lactamase; bla; confers resistance to ampicillin, carbenicillin, and related antibiotics
   5228..5816    +  rep_origin     ori: high-copy-number ColE1/pMB1/pBR322/pUC origin of replication
   5999..6091    +  CDS            lacI (fragment): lac repressor; lacI; The lac repressor binds to the lac operator to inhibit transcription in E. coli. This inhibition can be relieved by adding lactose or isopropyl-β-D-thiogalactopyranoside (IPTG).
   6104..6125    +  protein_bind   CAP binding site: CAP binding activates transcription in the presence of cAMP. E. coli catabolite activator protein
