[The description below was written by a language model from this plasmid's Addgene catalogue record and pLannotate feature annotations shown in this document.]
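Description:
pNMSB109 is a C. elegans expression plasmid built on the pHW394 backbone and designed as the effector half of a bipartite Gal4/UAS system. In bacteria it is maintained through a high-copy ColE1/pUC-type origin and selected with ampicillin via the bla gene. Remnants of the lac promoter/operator region and a fragment of the pUC multiple cloning site flank the insert. The catalogue lists a total size of 6,335 bp, whereas the annotated sequencing record is 6,139 nt, so the two differ slightly in length.

The payload is a cassette recorded as 15xUAS::delta pes-10::CaMBI::let-858 3'UTR. Three tandem 5X UAS blocks are annotated upstream and together provide fifteen Gal4-binding sites. According to the record, these are coupled to the delta pes-10 minimal promoter, which is not itself annotated in the feature table. Transcription should therefore depend on a Gal4-based driver supplied from a separate transgene, which lets the driver's promoter determine the cells in which the sensor is expressed.

The coding region is Orange CaMBI 300, a calcium-modulated bioluminescent indicator variant with a stated calcium KD of 300 nM. The annotation shows two CyOFP1 orange fluorescent protein units bracketing a central segment that contains a calmodulin fragment and a myosin light chain kinase-derived fragment, presumably the calmodulin-binding peptide. This pair is the standard arrangement for a calcium-sensing switch. The luciferase portion expected of such an indicator is not called by the automated annotation, and a short match to worm-optimized mEGFP probably reflects shared sequence rather than a functional GFP. The let-858 3'UTR named in the record is likewise unannotated. The plasmid is intended to be combined with Gal4 drivers to direct calcium-dependent light emission in chosen worm cells.
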