Addgene plasmid #199322: pNMSB109
Purpose: Combine with Gal4 to direct CaMBI 300 expression
Depositing lab: Michael Krieg. Depositing organization: Institute of Photonic Sciences (ICFO). Publication: Neural engineering with photons as synaptic transmitters. Porta-de-la-Riva M, Gonzalez AC, Sanfeliu-Cerdan N, Karimi S, Malaiwong N, Pidde A, Morales-Curiel LF, Fernandez P, Gonzalez-Bolivar S, Hurth C, Krieg M. Nat Methods. 2023 Apr 6. doi: 10.1038/s41592-023-01836-9. PubMed 37024651.
Backbone
  Vector backbone: pHW394
  Total vector size (bp): 6335
  Vector type: Worm Expression
Growth in bacteria
  Bacterial resistance: Ampicillin, 100 μg/mL
  Growth temperature: 37°C
  Growth strain: NEB Stable
  Copy number: Unknown
Gene/Insert
  Gene/Insert name: 15xUAS::delta pes-10::::CaMBI::let-858 3'UTR
  Species: C. elegans (nematode)
  Insert size (bp): 3789
  Mutation: Orange CaMBI with 300 nM KD for calcium
  GenBank ID: OQ576356
  Promoter: 15xUAS:::delta pes-10
  Cloning method: Gibson Cloning
  Sequencing primers: 5′ M13rev; 3′ M13fwd
Terms and licenses: Academic/Nonprofit Terms; Industry Terms: Not Available to Industry
How to cite: pNMSB109 was a gift from Michael Krieg (Addgene plasmid # 199322 ; http://n2t.net/addgene:199322 ; RRID:Addgene_199322)
